>Addgene plasmid #220990 | pDY2260 hNOLC1 atgRNA Paired Guide 2 | addgene full sequence | sequence record 437045 | Addgene NGS Result
CTCCATCCAGTCTATTAATTGTTGCCGGGAAGCTAGAGTAAGTAGTTCGCCAGTTAATAGTTTGCGCAAC
GTTGTTGCCATTGCTACAGGCATCGTGGTGTCACGCTCGTCGTTTGGTATGGCTTCATTCAGCTCCGGTT
CCCAACGATCAAGGCGAGTTACATGATCCCCCATGTTGTGCAAAAAAGCGGTTAGCTCCTTCGGTCCTCC
GATCGTTGTCAGAAGTAAGTTGGCCGCAGTGTTATCACTCATGGTTATGGCAGCACTGCATAATTCTCTT
ACTGTCATGCCATCCGTAAGATGCTTTTCTGTGACTGGTGAGTACTCAACCAAGTCATTCTGAGAATAGT
GTATGCGGCGACCGAGTTGCTCTTGCCCGGCGTCAATACGGGATAATACCGCGCCACATAGCAGAACTTT
AAAAGTGCTCATCATTGGAAAACGTTCTTCGGGGCGAAAACTCTCAAGGATCTTACCGCTGTTGAGATCC
AGTTCGATGTAACCCACTCGTGCACCCAACTGATCTTCAGCATCTTTTACTTTCACCAGCGTTTCTGGGT
GAGCAAAAACAGGAAGGCAAAATGCCGCAAAAAAGGGAATAAGGGCGACACGGAAATGTTGAATACTCAT
ACTCTTCCTTTTTCAATATTATTGAAGCATTTATCAGGGTTATTGTCTCATGAGCGGATACATATTTGAA
TGTATTTAGAAAAATAAACAAATAGGGGTTCCGCGCACATTTCCCCGAAAAGTGCCACCTGACGTCGCTA
GCTGTACAAAAAAGCAGGCTTTAAAGGAACCAATTCAGTCGACTGGATCCGGTACCAAGGTCGGGCAGGA
AGAGGGCCTATTTCCCATGATTCCTTCATATTTGCATATACGATACAAGGCTGTTAGAGAGATAATTAGA
ATTAATTTGACTGTAAACACAAAGATATTAGTACAAAATACGTGACGTAGAAAGTAATAATTTCTTGGGT
AGTTTGCAGTTTTAAAATTATGTTTTAAAATGGACTATCATATGCTTACCGTAACTTGAAAGTATTTCGA
TTTCTTGGCTTTATATATCTTGTGGAAAGGACGAAACACCGTATTGGCCACCTCTGAGAGTGTTTTAGAG
CTAGAAATAGCAAGTTAAAATAAGGCTAGTCCGTTATCAACTTGAAAAAGTGGCACCGAGTCGGTGCGGC
CGGCTTGTCGACGACGGCGGTCTCCGTCGTCAGGATCATCCGGCTCAGAGGTTTTTTTTAAGCTTGGGCC
GCTCGAGGTACCTCTCTACATATGACATGTGAGCAAAAGGCCAGCAAAAGGCCAGGAACCGTAAAAAGGC
CGCGTTGCTGGCGTTTTTCCATAGGCTCCGCCCCCCTGACGAGCATCACAAAAATCGACGCTCAAGTCAG
AGGTGGCGAAACCCGACAGGACTATAAAGATACCAGGCGTTTCCCCCTGGAAGCTCCCTCGTGCGCTCTC
CTGTTCCGACCCTGCCGCTTACCGGATACCTGTCCGCCTTTCTCCCTTCGGGAAGCGTGGCGCTTTCTCA
TAGCTCACGCTGTAGGTATCTCAGTTCGGTGTAGGTCGTTCGCTCCAAGCTGGGCTGTGTGCACGAACCC
CCCGTTCAGCCCGACCGCTGCGCCTTATCCGGTAACTATCGTCTTGAGTCCAACCCGGTAAGACACGACT
TATCGCCACTGGCAGCAGCCACTGGTAACAGGATTAGCAGAGCGAGGTATGTAGGCGGTGCTACAGAGTT
CTTGAAGTGGTGGCCTAACTACGGCTACACTAGAAGAACAGTATTTGGTATCTGCGCTCTGCTGAAGCCA
GTTACCTTCGGAAAAAGAGTTGGTAGCTCTTGATCCGGCAAACAAACCACCGCTGGTAGCGGTGGTTTTT
TTGTTTGCAAGCAGCAGATTACGCGCAGAAAAAAAGGATCTCAAGAAGATCCTTTGATCTTTTCTACGGG
GTCTGACGCTCAGTGGAACGAAAACTCACGTTAAGGGATTTTGGTCATGAGATTATCAAAAAGGATCTTC
ACCTAGATCCTTTTAAATTAAAAATGAAGTTTTAAATCAATCTAAAGTATATATGAGTAAACTTGGTCTG
ACAGTTACCAATGCTTAATCAGTGAGGCACCTATCTCAGCGATCTGTCTATTTCGTTCATCCATAGTTGC
CTGACTCCCCGTCGTGTAGATAACTACGATACGGGAGGGCTTACCATCTGGCCCCAGTGCTGCAATGATA
CCGCGAGATCCACGCTCACCGGCTCCAGATTTATCAGCAATAAACCAGCCAGCCGGAAGGGCCGAGCGCA
GAAGTGGTCCTGCAACTTTATCCGC
Features (pLannotate 1.2.2; 6 found; start..end, strand, type, name):
    631..735     -  promoter       AmpR promoter: bla
    773..790     +  protein_bind   attB1 (fragment): mutant version of attB; recombination site for the Gateway® BP reaction BP Clonase™
    842..1082    +  promoter       U6 promoter: RNA polymerase III promoter for human U6 snRNA
   1112..1187    +  misc_RNA       gRNA scaffold: guide RNA scaffold for the Streptococcus pyogenes CRISPR/Cas9 system
   1346..1934    -  rep_origin     ori: high-copy-number ColE1/pMB1/pBR322/pUC origin of replication
   2105..630     -  CDS            AmpR (across the origin): β-lactamase; bla; confers resistance to ampicillin, carbenicillin, and related antibiotics
