[The description below was written by a language model from this plasmid's Addgene catalogue record and pLannotate feature annotations shown in this document.]
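Description:
pDY2260 hNOLC1 atgRNA Paired Guide 2 is a small (about 2.3 kb) CRISPR guide-expression plasmid built on the pU6-pegRNA-GG-acceptor backbone, a Golden Gate acceptor designed for cloning prime-editing guide RNAs. It is propagated in E. coli through a high-copy ColE1/pUC-type origin of replication and selected with ampicillin via a β-lactamase gene driven by its native bla promoter. The record contains no mammalian selection marker or reporter, so the plasmid is suited to transient delivery into cultured cells alongside the other components of an editing system. A short fragment annotated as a Gateway attB1 site lies upstream of the expression cassette and appears to be a backbone remnant rather than a functional element.

The payload is a single RNA polymerase III transcription unit. The human U6 promoter drives an attachment-site-containing guide RNA (atgRNA) directed against the human NOLC1 locus. This consists of a spacer followed by the Streptococcus pyogenes Cas9 guide scaffold and a 3′ extension. In atgRNA designs, this extension acts like that of a pegRNA, serving as a reverse-transcription template that writes a serine integrase landing site into the genome at the nick. The feature table annotates only the promoter and scaffold, not the spacer or the 3′ extension.

The construct comes from a protocol on PASTE, in which a Cas9 nickase–reverse transcriptase–integrase combination first installs the attachment site and then integrates kilobase-scale cargo there. As the name indicates, this is the second of a pair of guides, intended for use with a partner atgRNA targeting the opposite strand at NOLC1.
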