Addgene plasmid #220990: pDY2260 hNOLC1 atgRNA Paired Guide 2
Purpose: hNOLC1 atgRNA
Depositing lab: Omar Abudayyeh & Jonathan Gootenberg. Depositing organization: Massachusetts Institute of Technology. Publication: Precise kilobase-scale genomic insertions in mammalian cells using PASTE. Fell CW, Schmitt-Ulms C, Tagliaferri DV, Gootenberg JS, Abudayyeh OO. Nat Protoc. 2024 Dec 15. doi: 10.1038/s41596-024-01090-z. PubMed 39676077.
Backbone
  Vector backbone: pU6-pegRNA-GG-acceptor (Addgene #132777)
  Vector type: CRISPR
Growth in bacteria
  Bacterial resistance: Ampicillin, 100 μg/mL
  Growth temperature: 37°C
  Growth strain: NEB Stable
  Copy number: Unknown
Gene/Insert
  Gene/Insert name: NOLC1 atgRNA
  gRNA/shRNA sequence: gTATTGGCCACCTCTGAGAGTgttttagagctagaaatagcaagttaaaataaggctagtccgttatcaacttgaaaaagtggcaccgagtcggtgcggccggcttgtcgacgacggcggtctccgtcgtcaggatcatccgg
  Species: H. sapiens (human)
  Entrez Gene: NOLC1 (a.k.a. NOPP130, NOPP140, NS5ATP13, P130, Srp40)
Terms and licenses: Academic/Nonprofit Terms; Industry Terms: Not Available to Industry
How to cite: pDY2260 hNOLC1 atgRNA Paired Guide 2 was a gift from Omar Abudayyeh & Jonathan Gootenberg (Addgene plasmid # 220990 ; http://n2t.net/addgene:220990 ; RRID:Addgene_220990)
